>Addgene plasmid #14290 | pAG415GPD-ECFP-ccdB | depositor full sequence | sequence record 7953 | Author sequence
GACGAAAGGGCCTCGTGATACGCCTATTTTTATAGGTTAATGTCATGATAATAATGGTTTCTTAGGACGG
ATCGCTTGCCTGTAACTTACACGCGCCTCGTATCTTTTAATGATGGAATAATTTGGGAATTTACTCTGTG
TTTATTTATTTTTATGTTTTGTATTTGGATTTTAGAAAGTAAATAAAGAAGGTAGAAGAGTTACGGAATG
AAGAAAAAAAAATAAACAAAGGTTTAAAAAATTTCAACAAAAAGCGTACTTTACATATATATTTATTAGA
CAAGAAAAGCAGATTAAATAGATATACATTCGATTAACGATAAGTAAAATGTAAAATCACAGGATTTTCG
TGTGTGGTCTTCTACACAGACAAGATGAAACAATTCGGCATTAATACCTGAGAGCAGGAAGAGCAAGATA
AAAGGTAGTATTTGTTGGCGATCCCCCTAGAGTCTTTTACATCTTCGGAAAACAAAAACTATTTTTTCTT
TAATTTCTTTTTTTACTTTCTATTTTTAATTTATATATTTATATTAAAAAATTTAAATTATAATTATTTT
TATAGCACGTGATGAAAAGGACCCAGGTGGCACTTTTCGGGGAAATGTGCGCGGAACCCCTATTTGTTTA
TTTTTCTAAATACATTCAAATATGTATCCGCTCATGAGACAATAACCCTGATAAATGCTTCAATAATATT
GAAAAAGGAAGAGTATGAGTATTCAACATTTCCGTGTCGCCCTTATTCCCTTTTTTGCGGCATTTTGCCT
TCCTGTTTTTGCTCACCCAGAAACGCTGGTGAAAGTAAAAGATGCTGAAGATCAGTTGGGTGCACGAGTG
GGTTACATCGAACTGGATCTCAACAGCGGTAAGATCCTTGAGAGTTTTCGCCCCGAAGAACGTTTTCCAA
TGATGAGCACTTTTAAAGTTCTGCTATGTGGCGCGGTATTATCCCGTATTGACGCCGGGCAAGAGCAACT
CGGTCGCCGCATACACTATTCTCAGAATGACTTGGTTGAGTACTCACCAGTCACAGAAAAGCATCTTACG
GATGGCATGACAGTAAGAGAATTATGCAGTGCTGCCATAACCATGAGTGATAACACTGCGGCCAACTTAC
TTCTGACAACGATCGGAGGACCGAAGGAGCTAACCGCTTTTTTGCACAACATGGGGGATCATGTAACTCG
CCTTGATCGTTGGGAACCGGAGCTGAATGAAGCCATACCAAACGACGAGCGTGACACCACGATGCCTGTA
GCAATGGCAACAACGTTGCGCAAACTATTAACTGGCGAACTACTTACTCTAGCTTCCCGGCAACAATTAA
TAGACTGGATGGAGGCGGATAAAGTTGCAGGACCACTTCTGCGCTCGGCCCTTCCGGCTGGCTGGTTTAT
TGCTGATAAATCTGGAGCCGGTGAGCGTGGGTCTCGCGGTATCATTGCAGCACTGGGGCCAGATGGTAAG
CCCTCCCGTATCGTAGTTATCTACACGACGGGGAGTCAGGCAACTATGGATGAACGAAATAGACAGATCG
CTGAGATAGGTGCCTCACTGATTAAGCATTGGTAACTGTCAGACCAAGTTTACTCATATATACTTTAGAT
TGATTTAAAACTTCATTTTTAATTTAAAAGGATCTAGGTGAAGATCCTTTTTGATAATCTCATGACCAAA
ATCCCTTAACGTGAGTTTTCGTTCCACTGAGCGTCAGACCCCGTAGAAAAGATCAAAGGATCTTCTTGAG
ATCCTTTTTTTCTGCGCGTAATCTGCTGCTTGCAAACAAAAAAACCACCGCTACCAGCGGTGGTTTGTTT
GCCGGATCAAGAGCTACCAACTCTTTTTCCGAAGGTAACTGGCTTCAGCAGAGCGCAGATACCAAATACT
GTCCTTCTAGTGTAGCCGTAGTTAGGCCACCACTTCAAGAACTCTGTAGCACCGCCTACATACCTCGCTC
TGCTAATCCTGTTACCAGTGGCTGCTGCCAGTGGCGATAAGTCGTGTCTTACCGGGTTGGACTCAAGACG
ATAGTTACCGGATAAGGCGCAGCGGTCGGGCTGAACGGGGGGTTCGTGCACACAGCCCAGCTTGGAGCGA
ACGACCTACACCGAACTGAGATACCTACAGCGTGAGCTATGAGAAAGCGCCACGCTTCCCGAAGGGAGAA
AGGCGGACAGGTATCCGGTAAGCGGCAGGGTCGGAACAGGAGAGCGCACGAGGGAGCTTCCAGGGGGAAA
CGCCTGGTATCTTTATAGTCCTGTCGGGTTTCGCCACCTCTGACTTGAGCGTCGATTTTTGTGATGCTCG
TCAGGGGGGCGGAGCCTATGGAAAAACGCCAGCAACGCGGCCTTTTTACGGTTCCTGGCCTTTTGCTGGC
CTTTTGCTCACATGTTCTTTCCTGCGTTATCCCCTGATTCTGTGGATAACCGTATTACCGCCTTTGAGTG
AGCTGATACCGCTCGCCGCAGCCGAACGACCGAGCGCAGCGAGTCAGTGAGCGAGGAAGCGGAAGAGCGC
CCAATACGCAAACCGCCTCTCCCCGCGCGTTGGCCGATTCATTAATGCAGCTGGCACGACAGGTTTCCCG
ACTGGAAAGCGGGCAGTGAGCGCAACGCAATTAATGTGAGTTACCTCACTCATTAGGCACCCCAGGCTTT
ACACTTTATGCTTCCGGCTCCTATGTTGTGTGGAATTGTGAGCGGATAACAATTTCACACAGGAAACAGC
TATGACCATGATTACGCCAAGCGCGCAATTAACCCTCACTAAAGGGAACAAAAGCTGGAGCTCTTCGAGT
TTATCATTATCAATACTCGCCATTTCAAAGAATACGTAAATAATTAATAGTAGTGATTTTCCTAACTTTA
TTTAGTCAAAAAATTAGCCTTTTAATTCTGCTGTAACCCGTACATGCCCAAAATAGGGGGCGGGTTACAC
AGAATATATAACACCGAAGGTGCCTGGGTGAACAGGTTTATTCCTGGCATCCACTAAATATAATGGAGCC
CGCTTTTTAAGCTGGCATCCAGAAAAAAAAAGAATCCCAGCACCAAAATATTGTTTTCTTCACCAACCAT
CAGTTCATAGGTCCATTCTCTTAGCGCAACTACAGAGAACAGGGGCACAAACAGGCAAAAAACGGGCACA
ACCTCAATGGAGTGATGCAACCTGCCTGGAGTAAATGATGACACAAGGCAATTGACCCACGCATGTATCT
ATCTCATTTTCTTACACCTTCTATTACCTTCTGCTCTCTCTGATTTGGAAAAAGCTGAAAAAAAAGGTTG
AAACCAGTTCCCTGAAATTATTCCCCTACTTGACTAATAAGTATATAAAGACGGTAGGTATTGATTGTAA
TTCTGTAAATCTATTTCTTAAACTTCTTAAATTCTACTTTTATAGTTAGTCTTTTTTTTAGTTTTAAAAC
ACCAGAACTTAGTTTCGACGGATTCTAGAACTAGTGGATCCCCCGGGACAAAATGGTGAGCAAGGGCGAG
GAGCTGTTCACCGGGGTGGTGCCCATCCTGGTCGAGCTGGACGGCGACGTAAACGGCCACAAGTTCAGCG
TGTCCGGCGAGGGCGAGGGCGATGCCACCTACGGCAAGCTGACCCTGAAGTTCATCTGCACCACCGGCAA
GCTGCCCGTGCCCTGGCCCACCCTCGTGACCACCCTGACCTGGGGCGTGCAGTGCTTCAGCCGCTACCCC
GACCACATGAAGCAGCACGACTTCTTCAAGTCCGCCATGCCCGAAGGCTACGTCCAGGAGCGCACCATCT
TCTTCAAGGACGACGGCAACTACAAGACCCGCGCCGAGGTGAAGTTCGAGGGCGACACCCTGGTGAACCG
CATCGAGCTGAAGGGCATCGACTTCAAGGAGGACGGCAACATCCTGGGGCACAAGCTGGAGTACAACTAC
ATCAGCCACAACGTCTATATCACCGCCGACAAGCAGAAGAACGGCATCAAGGCCAACTTCAAGATCCGCC
ACAACATCGAGGACGGCAGCGTGCAGCTCGCCGACCACTACCAGCAGAACACCCCCATCGGCGACGGCCC
CGTGCTGCTGCCCGACAACCACTACCTGAGCACCCAGTCCGCCCTGAGCAAAGACCCCAACGAGAAGCGC
GATCACATGGTCCTGCTGGAGTTCGTGACCGCCGCCGGGATCACTCTCGGCATGGACGAGCTGTACAAGG
GTGGACCAGGTGGTGGACATCAAACAAGTTTGTACAAAAAAGCTGAACGAGAAACGTAAAATGATATAAA
TATCAATATATTAAATTAGATTTTGCATAAAAAACAGACTACATAATACTGTAAAACACAACATATCCAG
TCACTATGGCGGCCGCATTAGGCACCCCAGGCTTTACACTTTATGCTTCCGGCTCGTATAATGTGTGGAT
TTTGAGTTAGGATCCGTCGAGATTTTCAGGAGCTAAGGAAGCTAAAATGGAGAAAAAAATCACTGGATAT
ACCACCGTTGATATATCCCAATGGCATCGTAAAGAACATTTTGAGGCATTTCAGTCAGTTGCTCAATGTA
CCTATAACCAGACCGTTCAGCTGGATATTACGGCCTTTTTAAAGACCGTAAAGAAAAATAAGCACAAGTT
TTATCCGGCCTTTATTCACATTCTTGCCCGCCTGATGAATGCTCATCCGGAATTCCGTATGGCAATGAAA
GACGGTGAGCTGGTGATATGGGATAGTGTTCACCCTTGTTACACCGTTTTCCATGAGCAAACTGAAACGT
TTTCATCGCTCTGGAGTGAATACCACGACGATTTCCGGCAGTTTCTACACATATATTCGCAAGATGTGGC
GTGTTACGGTGAAAACCTGGCCTATTTCCCTAAAGGGTTTATTGAGAATATGTTTTTCGTCTCAGCCAAT
CCCTGGGTGAGTTTCACCAGTTTTGATTTAAACGTGGCCAATATGGACAACTTCTTCGCCCCCGTTTTCA
CCATGGGCAAATATTATACGCAAGGCGACAAGGTGCTGATGCCGCTGGCGATTCAGGTTCATCATGCCGT
CTGTGATGGCTTCCATGTCGGCAGAATGCTTAATGAATTACAACAGTACTGCGATGAGTGGCAGGGCGGG
GCGTAAACGCCGCGTGGATCCGGCTTACTAAAAGCCAGATAACAGTATGCGTATTTGCGCGCTGATTTTT
GCGGTATAAGAATATATACTGATATGTATACCCGAAGTATGTCAAAAAGAGGTATGCTATGAAGCAGCGT
ATTACAGTGACAGTTGACAGCGACAGCTATCAGTTGCTCAAGGCATATATGATGTCAATATCTCCGGTCT
GGTAAGCACAACCATGCAGAATGAAGCCCGTCGTCTGCGTGCCGAACGCTGGAAAGCGGAAAATCAGGAA
GGGATGGCTGAGGTCGCCCGGTTTATTGAAATGAACGGCTCTTTTGCTGACGAGAACAGGGGCTGGTGAA
ATGCAGTTTAAGGTTTACACCTATAAAAGAGAGAGCCGTTATCGTCTGTTTGTGGATGTACAGAGTGATA
TTATTGACACGCCCGGGCGACGGATGGTGATCCCCCTGGCCAGTGCACGTCTGCTGTCAGATAAAGTCTC
CCGTGAACTTTACCCGGTGGTGCATATCGGGGATGAAAGCTGGCGCATGATGACCACCGATATGGCCAGT
GTGCCGGTCTCCGTTATCGGGGAAGAAGTGGCTGATCTCAGCCACCGCGAAAATGACATCAAAAACGCCA
TTAACCTGATGTTCTGGGGAATATAAATGTCAGGCTCCCTTATACACAGCCAGTCTGCAGGTCGACCATA
GTGACTGGATATGTTGTGTTTTACAGTATTATGTAGTCTGTTTTTTATGCAAAATCTAATTTAATATATT
GATATTTATATCATTTTACGTTTCTCGTTCAGCTTTCTTGTACAAAGTGGTTCGATGTCATGTAATTAGT
TATGTCACGCTTACATTCACGCCCTCCCCCCACATCCGCTCTAACCGAAAAGGAAGGAGTTAGACAACCT
GAAGTCTAGGTCCCTATTTATTTTTTTATAGTTATGTTAGTATTAAGAACGTTATTTATATTTCAAATTT
TTCTTTTTTTTCTGTACAGACGCGTGTACGCATGTAACATTATACTGAAAACCTTGCTTGAGAAGGTTTT
GGGACGCTCGAAGGCTTTAATTTGCGGCCGGTACCCAATTCGCCCTATAGTGAGTCGTATTACGCGCGCT
CACTGGCCGTCGTTTTACAACGTCGTGACTGGGAAAACCCTGGCGTTACCCAACTTAATCGCCTTGCAGC
ACATCCCCCTTTCGCCAGCTGGCGTAATAGCGAAGAGGCCCGCACCGATCGCCCTTCCCAACAGTTGCGC
AGCCTGAATGGCGAATGGCGCG
[124 nt withheld, positions 6393-6516]
C
[91 nt withheld, positions 6518-6608]
A
[49 nt withheld, positions 6610-6658]
CCTTTGACGTTGGAGTCCACGTTCTTT
[37 nt withheld, positions 6686-6722]
ACCCTATCTCGGTCTATTCTTTTGATTTATAAGGGATTTTGCCGATTTCGGCCTATTGGTTAAAAAATGA
GCTGATTTAACAAAAATTTAACGCGAATTTTAACAAAATATTAACGTTTACAATTTCCTGATGCGGTATT
TTCTCCTTACGCATCTGTGCGGTATTTCACACCGCATATCGACGGTCGAGGAGAACTTCTAGTATATCCA
CATACCTAATATTATTGCCTTATTAAAAATGGAATCCCAACAATTACATCAAAATCCACATTCTCTTCAA
AATCAATTGTCCTGTACTTCCTTGTTCATGTGTGTTCAAAAACGTTATATTTATAGGATAATTATACTCT
ATTTCTCAACAAGTAATTGGTTGTTTGGCCGAGCGGTCTAAGGCGCCTGATTCAAGAAATATCTTGACCG
CAGTTAACTGTGGGAATACTCAGGTATCGTAAGATGCAAGAGTTCGAATCTCTTAGCAACCATTATTTTT
TTCCTCAACATAACGAGAACACACAGGGGCGCTATCGCACAGAATCAAATTCGATGACTGGAAATTTTTT
GTTAATTTCAGAGGTCGCCTGACGCATATACCTTTTTCAACTGAAAAATTGGGAGAAAAAGGAAAGGTGA
GAGGCCGGAACCGGCTTTTCATATAGAATAGAGAAGCGTTCATGACTAAATGCTTGCATCACAATACTTG
AAGTTGACAATATTATTTAAGGACCTATTGTTTTTTCCAATAGGTGGTTAGCAATCGTCTTACTTTCTAA
CTTTTCTTACCTTTTACATTTCAGCAATATATATATATATTTCAAGGATATACCATTCTAATGTCTGCCC
CTATGTCTGCCCCTAAGAAGATCGTCGTTTTGCCAGGTGACCACGTTGGTCAAGAAATCACAGCCGAAGC
CATTAAGGTTCTTAAAGCTATTTCTGATGTTCGTTCCAATGTCAAGTTCGATTTCGAAAATCATTTAATT
GGTGGTGCTGCTATCGATGCTACAGGTGTCCCACTTCCAGATGAGGCGCTGGAAGCCTCCAAGAAGGTTG
ATGCCGTTTTGTTAGGTGCTGTGGGTGGTCCTAAATGGGGTACCGGTAGTGTTAGACCTGAACAAGGTTT
ACTAAAAATCCGTAAAGAACTTCAATTGTACGCCAACTTAAGACCATGTAACTTTGCATCCGACTCTCTT
TTAGACTTATCTCCAATCAAGCCACAATTTGCTAAAGGTACTGACTTCGTTGTTGTCAGAGAATTAGTGG
GAGGTATTTACTTTGGTAAGAGAAAGGAAGACGATGGTGATGGTGTCGCTTGGGATAGTGAACAATACAC
CGTTCCAGAAGTGCAAAGAATCACAAGAATGGCCGCTTTCATGGCCCTACAACATGAGCCACCATTGCCT
ATTTGGTCCTTGGATAAAGCTAATGTTTTGGCCTCTTCAAGATTATGGAGAAAAACTGTGGAGGAAACCA
TCAAGAACGAATTCCCTACATTGAAGGTTCAACATCAATTGATTGATTCTGCCGCCATGATCCTAGTTAA
GAACCCAACCCACCTAAATGGTATTATAATCACCAGCAACATGTTTGGTGATATCATCTCCGATGAAGCC
TCCGTTATCCCAGGTTCCTTGGGTTTGTTGCCATCTGCGTCCTTGGCCTCTTTGCCAGACAAGAACACCG
CATTTGGTTTGTACGAACCATGCCACGGTTCTGCTCCAGATTTGCCAAAGAATAAGGTTGACCCTATCGC
CACTATCTTGTCTGCTGCAATGATGTTGAAATTGTCATTGAACTTGCCTGAAGAAGGTAAGGCCATTGAA
GATGCAGTTAAAAAGGTTTTGGATGCAGGTATCAGAACTGGTGATTTAGGTGGTTCCAACAGTACCACCG
AAGTCGGTGATGCTGTCGCCGAAGAAGTTAAGAAAATCCTTGCTTAAAAAGATTCTCTTTTTTTATGATA
TTTGTACATAAACTTTATAAATGAAATTCATAATAGAAACGACACGAAATTACAAAATGGAATATGTTCA
TAGGGTAGACGAAACTATATACGCAATCTACATACATTTATCAAGAAGGAGAAAAAGGAGGATAGTAAAG
GAATACAGGTAAGCAAATTGATACTAATGGCTCAACGTGATAAGGAAAAAGAATTGCACTTTAACATTAA
TATTGACAAGGAGGAGGGCACCACACAAAAAGTTAGGTGTAACAGAAAATCATGAAACTACGATTCCTAA
TTTGATATTGGAGGATTTTCTCTAAAAAAAAAAAAATACAACAAATAAAAAACACTCAATGACCTGACCA
TTTGATGGAGTTTAAGTCAATACCTTCTTGAACCATTTCCCATAATGGTGAAAGTTCCCTCAAGAATTTT
ACTCTGTCAGAAACGGCCTTACGACGTAGTCGATATGGTGCACTCTCAGTACAATCTGCTCTGATGCCGC
ATAGTTAAGCCAGCCCCGACACCCGCCAACACCCGCTGACGCGCCCTGACGGGCTTGTCTGCTCCCGGCA
TCCGCTTACAGACAAGCTGTGACCGTCTCCGGGAGCTGCATGTGTCAGAGGTTTTCACCGTCATCACCGA
AACGCGCGA
Features (pLannotate 1.2.2; 30 found; start..end, strand, type, name):
     70..573     -  misc_feature   CEN/ARS: S. cerevisiae CEN6 centromere fused to an autonomously replicating sequence
    610..714     +  promoter       AmpR promoter: bla
    715..1575    +  CDS            AmpR: β-lactamase; bla; confers resistance to ampicillin, carbenicillin, and related antibiotics
   1746..2334    +  rep_origin     ori: high-copy-number ColE1/pMB1/pBR322/pUC origin of replication
   2517..2609    +  CDS            lacI (fragment): lac repressor; lacI; The lac repressor binds to the lac operator to inhibit transcription in E. coli. This inhibition can be relieved by adding lactose or isopropyl-β-D-thiogalactopyranoside (IPTG).
   2622..2643    +  protein_bind   CAP binding site: CAP binding activates transcription in the presence of cAMP. E. coli catabolite activator protein
   2658..2688    +  promoter       lac promoter: promoter for the E. coli lac operon
   2696..2712    +  protein_bind   lac operator: The lac repressor binds to the lac operator to inhibit transcription in E. coli. This inhibition can be relieved by adding lactose or isopropyl-β-D-thiogalactopyranoside (IPTG). lac repressor encoded by lacI
   2757..2775    +  promoter       T3 promoter: promoter for bacteriophage T3 RNA polymerase
   2804..3448    +  promoter       GAP promoter: S. cerevisiae TDH3; promoter for glyceraldehyde-3-phosphate dehydrogenase
   3454..3477    +  misc_feature   MCS (fragment): pBluescript multiple cloning site
   3483..4199    +  CDS            ECFP: ECFP is a basic (constitutively fluorescent) cyan fluorescent protein published in 1996, derived from Aequorea victoria. It has low acid sensitivity.
   4224..4348    +  protein_bind   attR1: mutant version of attR; recombination site for the Gateway® LR reaction LR Clonase™
   4373..4403    +  promoter       lac UV5 promoter: E. coli lac promoter with an "up" mutation
   4427..4456    +  promoter       cat promoter (fragment): promoter of the E. coli cat gene encoding chloramphenicol acetyltransferase
   4457..5116    +  CDS            CmR: chloramphenicol acetyltransferase; cat; confers resistance to chloramphenicol
   5298..5456    +  CDS            ccdA (fragment): CCDA_ECO57 - Also known as H, letA. Experimental evidence at protein level: Swiss-Prot protein existence level 1. Antitoxin component of a type II toxin-antitoxin (TA) system which inhibits the post-segregational killing (PSK) of plasmid-free cells, also referred to as a plasmid addiction system. Binds to and blocks the activity of CcdB; will also remove bound CcdB protein from the CcdB-GyrA complex by forming a CcdA-CcdB complex, a process termed rejuvenation. Functions as a transcriptional corepressor for the ccdAB operon, repression also requires CcdB (By similarity). From Escherichia coli
   5461..5763    +  CDS            ccdB: CCDB_ECOLI - Also known as G, letB, letD. Experimental evidence at protein level: Swiss-Prot protein existence level 1. Toxic component of a type II toxin-antitoxin (TA) system, functioning in plasmid maintainence. Responsible for the post- segregational killing (PSK) of plasmid-free cells, also referred to as a plasmid addiction system. Half-life of over 2 hours. Cell killing by CcdB is accompanied by filamentation, defects in chromosome and plasmid segregation, defects in cell division, formation of anucleate cells, decreased DNA synthesis and plasmid loss. Interferes with the activity of DN
   5807..5931    -  protein_bind   attR2: mutant version of attR; recombination site for the Gateway® LR reaction LR Clonase™
   5938..6185    +  terminator     CYC1 terminator: S. cerevisiae CYC1; transcription terminator for CYC1
   6204..6222    -  promoter       T7 promoter: promoter for bacteriophage T7 RNA polymerase
   6230..6385    +  CDS            lacZα (fragment): LacZα fragment of β-galactosidase; lacZ fragment
   6393..6848    +  rep_origin     f1 ori (sequence partly withheld): f1 bacteriophage origin of replication; arrow indicates direction of (+) strand synthesis
   6849..6901    -  misc_feature   bom (fragment): basis of mobility region from pBR322
   6931..7008    +  CDS            YO192_YEAST (fragment): Experimental evidence at protein level: Swiss-Prot protein existence level 1. From Saccharomyces cerevisiae (strain ATCC 204508 / S288c) (Baker's yeast).
   7148..7552    +  promoter       LEU2 promoter: S. cerevisiae LEU2
   7565..8659    +  CDS            LEU2: 3-isopropylmalate dehydrogenase, required for leucine biosynthesis; S. cerevisiae LEU2; yeast auxotrophic marker
   9021..9122    -  CDS            NFS1 (fragment): NFS1_YEAST - Also known as SPL1 From Saccharomyces cerevisiae (strain ATCC 204508 / S288c) (Baker's yeast).
   9135..9185    -  misc_feature   bom (fragment): basis of mobility region from pBR322
   9287..1       -  CDS            rop (fragment) (across the origin): Rop protein, which maintains plasmids at low copy number; rop
