[The description below was written by a language model from this plasmid's Addgene catalogue record and pLannotate feature annotations shown in this document.]
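Description:
pAG415GPD-ECFP-ccdB is an empty Gateway destination vector for protein expression in Saccharomyces cerevisiae, built on the pRS415 shuttle backbone. In yeast it is maintained as a low-copy centromeric plasmid through a CEN6/ARS element and selected by the LEU2 auxotrophic marker, which is expressed from its own promoter. In E. coli it replicates from a ColE1/pUC-type origin and carries ampicillin resistance; an f1 origin and remnants of the pBluescript-style lac/lacZα region with flanking T3 and T7 promoters are also present. The annotated depositor sequence is 9,321 nt, and the depositor notes that it is provided as a reference only and may not match the plasmid exactly.

The expression cassette is driven by the strong constitutive GPD (TDH3, glyceraldehyde-3-phosphate dehydrogenase) promoter and closed by the CYC1 terminator. Immediately downstream of the promoter lies the ECFP coding sequence, followed by the Gateway cassette: attR1 and attR2 sites flanking a chloramphenicol resistance gene and the ccdB toxin gene. In an LR recombination with an entry clone, the cassette is replaced by the gene of interest, which is then expressed with cyan fluorescent protein fused at its N terminus. Because ccdB kills ordinary E. coli strains, unrecombined vector is counterselected after the reaction, while the empty vector itself must be propagated in a ccdB-tolerant strain under combined chloramphenicol and ampicillin selection. The plasmid belongs to a suite of yeast Gateway vectors designed for high-throughput genetic analysis, and suits constitutive expression and fluorescence localisation of ECFP-tagged proteins.
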