Addgene plasmid #14290: pAG415GPD-ECFP-ccdB
Purpose: (Empty Backbone)
Depositing lab: Susan Lindquist. Depositing organization: Whitehead Institute for Biomedical Research. Publication: A suite of Gateway cloning vectors for high-throughput genetic analysis in Saccharomyces cerevisiae. Alberti S, Gitler AD, Lindquist S. Yeast. 2007 Oct . 24(10):913-9. 10.1002/yea.1502 PubMed 17583893.
Backbone
  Vector backbone: pRS415
  Vector type: Yeast Expression ; Gateway Destination
  Selectable markers: LEU2
Growth in bacteria
  Bacterial resistance: Chloramphenicol and Ampicillin, 25 & 100 μg/mL
  Growth temperature: 37°C
  Growth strain: ccdB Survival
  Growth instructions: DB3.1, ccdB Survival
  Copy number: Unknown
Gene/Insert
  Gene/Insert name: None
  Tag / fusion protein: ECFP (N terminal on backbone)
  Cloning method: Gateway Cloning
  Sequencing primers: 5′ EGFP-C
Terms and licenses: Academic/Nonprofit Terms; Industry Terms: Not Available to Industry
Depositor comments: Type of plasmid: CEN. This plasmid contains the Gateway technology from Invitrogen; Invitrogen requires purchasing of Gateway Clonase for carrying out the Gateway recombinational cloning reaction http://www.invitrogen.com Please note that the full plasmid sequence is provided as a reference only, and may not match the exact sequence of the plasmid.
How to cite: pAG415GPD-ECFP-ccdB was a gift from Susan Lindquist (Addgene plasmid # 14290 ; http://n2t.net/addgene:14290 ; RRID:Addgene_14290)
