>Addgene plasmid #14290 | pAG415GPD-ECFP-ccdB | addgene partial sequence | sequence record 20812 | 14290 with pRS_marker
AGGGAACTTTCACCATTATGGGAAATGGTTCAAGAAGGTATTGACTTAAACTCCATCAAATGGTCAGGTC
ATTGAGTGTTTTTTATTTGTTGTATTTTTTTTTTTTTAGAGAAAATCCTCCAATATATAAATTAGGAATC
ATAGTTTCATGATTTTCTGTTACACCTAACTTTTTGTGTGGTGCCCTCCTCCTTGTCAATATTAATGTTA
AAGTGCAATTCTTTTTCCTTATCACGTTGAGCCATTAGTATCAATTTGCTTACCTGTATTCCTTTACATC
CTCCTTTTTCTCCTTCTTGATAAATGTATGTAGATTGCGTATATAGTTTCGTCTACCCTATGAACATATT
CCATTTTGTAATTTCGTGTCGTTTCTATTATGAATTTCATTTATAAAGTTTATGTACAAATATCATAAAA
AAAGAGAATCTTTTTAAGCAAGGATTTTCTTAACTTCTTCGGCGACAGCATCACCGACTTCGGTGGTACT
GTTGGAACCACCTAAATCACCAGTTCTGATACCTGCATCCAAAACCTTTTTAACTGCATCTTCAATGGCC
TTACCTTCTTCAGGCAAGTTCAATGACAATTTCAACATCATTGCAGCAGACAAG
