>Addgene plasmid #14290 | pAG415GPD-ECFP-ccdB | addgene partial sequence | sequence record 20813 | 14290 with EXFP-R
TAGCCTTCGGGCATGGCGGACTTGAAGAAGTCGTGCTGCTTCATGTGGTCGGGGTAGCGGCTGAAGCACT
GCACGCCCCAGGTCAGGGTGGTCACGAGGGTGGGCCAGGGCACGGGCAGCTTGCCGGTGGTGCAGATGAA
CTTCAGGGTCAGCTTGCCGTAGGTGGCATCGCCCTCGCCCTCGCCGGACACGCTGAACTTGTGGCCGTTT
ACGTCGCCGTCCAGCTCGACCAGGATGGGCACCACCCCGGTGAACAGCTCCTCGCCCTTGCTCACCATTT
TGTCCCGGGGGATCCACTAGTTCTAGAATCCGTCGAAACTAAGTTCTGGTGTTTTAAAACTAAAAAAAAG
ACTAACTATAAAAGTAGAATTTAAGAAGTTTAAGAAATAGATTTACAGAATTACAATCAATACCTACCGT
CTTTATATACTTATTAGTCAAGTAGGGGAATAATTTCAGGGAACTGGTTTCAACCTTTTTTTTCAGCTTT
TTCCAAATCAGAGAGAGCAGAAGGTAATAGAAGGTGTAAGAAAATGAGATAGATACATGCGTGGGTCAAT
TGCCTTGTGTCATCATTTACTCCAGGCAGGTTGCATCACTCCATTGAGGTTGTGCCCGTTTTTTGCCTGT
TTGTGCCCCTGTTCTCTGTAGTTGCGCTA
